Addgene plasmid #52648: Fast-GCaMP-RS08
Purpose: genetically encodable fluorescent calcium indicator protein to monitor neuronal activity
Depositing lab: Samuel Wang. Depositing organization: Princeton University. Publication: Fast GCaMPs for improved tracking of neuronal activity. Sun XR, Badura A, Pacheco DA, Lynch LA, Schneider ER, Taylor MP, Hogue IB, Enquist LW, Murthy M, Wang SS. Nat Commun. 2013 Jul 17;4:2170. doi: 10.1038/ncomms3170. PubMed 23863808.
Backbone
  Vector backbone: pET28b
  Backbone manufacturer: Millipore
  Backbone size w/o insert (bp): 5369
  Total vector size (bp): 6722
  Modifications to backbone: inserted Fast GCaMP RS08 between NotI and XbaI
  Vector type: Mammalian Expression
Growth in bacteria
  Bacterial resistance: Kanamycin, 50 μg/mL
  Growth temperature: 37°C
  Growth strain: DH5alpha
  Copy number: High Copy
Gene/Insert
  Gene/Insert name: Fast-GCaMP-RS08
  Species: H. sapiens (human), Synthetic
  Insert size (bp): 1353
  Mutation: T412Q/L414T mutated from GCaMP3
  Promoter: T7
  Cloning method: Restriction Enzyme; 5′ cloning site XbaI (not destroyed); 3′ cloning site NotI (not destroyed)
  Sequencing primers: 5′ 5'-d(TAA TAC GAC TCA CTA TAG GG)-3'; 3′ 5'-d(GCT AGT TAT TGC TCA GCG G)-3
Resource information
  A portion of this plasmid was derived from a plasmid made by: Millipore (catalog number 69865)
Terms and licenses: Academic/Nonprofit Terms; Industry Terms: Not Available to Industry
How to cite: Fast-GCaMP-RS08 was a gift from Samuel Wang (Addgene plasmid # 52648 ; http://n2t.net/addgene:52648 ; RRID:Addgene_52648)
