[The description below was written by a language model from this plasmid's Addgene catalogue record.]
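Description:
Fast-GCaMP-RS08 is a plasmid of about 6.7 kb carrying a variant of the genetically encoded fluorescent calcium indicator GCaMP3 in the pET28b backbone. The 1,353 bp insert sits between the XbaI and NotI sites, both of which were preserved, and is placed under the T7 promoter. The plasmid is selected with kanamycin and is listed as high copy, with propagation in a standard cloning strain. No feature table accompanies the record, so any tags or other backbone elements retained in the final construct are not stated.

The catalogue classifies the vector type as mammalian expression, but this fits poorly with the other fields. pET28b is a bacterial expression vector, and the T7 promoter normally drives transcription in E. coli strains that supply T7 RNA polymerase, an arrangement typically used to produce recombinant protein. The record does not resolve this discrepancy and lists no mammalian promoter.

GCaMP-type sensors combine a circularly permuted GFP with calmodulin and a calmodulin-binding peptide, so that calcium binding changes fluorescence. RS08 differs from GCaMP3 by two substitutions, T412Q and L414T. It belongs to a "Fast GCaMP" series developed to improve tracking of neuronal activity. The insert's species is listed as human and synthetic. The stated purpose is monitoring neuronal activity with an encodable calcium indicator. Given the T7/pET context, this particular plasmid seems best suited as a source of the coding sequence or for bacterial production of the sensor protein, though the record does not say so explicitly.
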