>Addgene plasmid #52648 | Fast-GCaMP-RS08 | depositor partial sequence | sequence record 81924 | T7 to T7 terminator primer
ATGGGTTCTCATCATCATCATCATCATGGTATGGCTAGCATGACTGGTGGACAGCAAATGGGTCGGGATC
TGTACGACGATGACGATAAGGATCTCGCCACCATGGTCGACTCATCACGTCGTAAGTGGAATAAGACAGG
TCACGCAGTCAGAGCTATAGGTCGGCTGAGCTCACTCGAGAACGTCTATATCAAGGCCGACAAGCAGAAG
AACGGCATCAAGGCGAACTTCAAGATCCGCCACAACATCGAGGACGGCGGCGTGCAGCTCGCCTACCACT
ACCAGCAGAACACCCCCATCGGCGACGGCCCCGTGCTGCTGCCCGACAACCACTACCTGAGCGTGCAGTC
CAAACTTTCGAAAGACCCCAACGAGAAGCGCGATCACATGGTCCTGCTGGAGTTCGTGACCGCCGCCGGG
ATCACTCTCGGCATGGACGAGCTGTACAAGGGCGGTACCGGAGGGAGCATGGTGAGCAAGGGCGAGGAGC
TGTTCACCGGGGTGGTGCCCATCCTGGTCGAGCTGGACGGCGACGTAAACGGCCACAAGTTCAGCGTGTC
CGGCGAGGGTGAGGGCGATGCCACCTACGGCAAGCTGACCCTGAAGTTCATCTGCACCACCGGCAAGCTG
CCCGTGCCCTGGCCCACCCTCGTGACCACCCTGACCTACGGCGTGCAGTGCTTCAGCCGCTACCCCGACC
ACATGAAGCAGCACGACTTCTTCAAGTCCGCCATGCCCGAAGGCTACATCCAGGAGCGCACCATCTTCTT
CAAGGACGACGGCAACTACAAGACCCGCGCCGAGGTGAAGTTCGAGGGCGACACCCTGGTGAACCGCATC
GAGCTGAAGGGCATCGACTTCAAGGAGGACGGCAACATCCTGGGGCACAAGCTGGAGTACAACACGCGTG
ACCAACTGACTGAAGAGCAGATCGCAGAATTTAAAGAGGCTTTCTCCCTATTTGACAAGGACGGGGATGG
GACAATAACAACCAAGGAGCTGGGGACGGTGATGCGGTCTCTGGGGCAGAACCCCACAGAAGCAGAGCTG
CAGGACATGATCAATGAAGTAGATGCCGACGGTGACGGCACAATCGACTTCCCTGAGTTCCTGACAATGA
TGGCAAGAAAAATGAAAGACACAGACAGTGAAGAAGAAATTAGAGAAGCGTTCCGTGTGTTTGATAAGGA
TGGCAATGGCTACATCAGTGCAGCAGAGCTTCGCCACGTGATGCAGAACACTGGAGAGAAGTTAACAGAT
GAAGAGGTTGATGAAATGATCAGGGAAGCAGACATCGATGGGGATGGTCAGGTAAACTACGAAGAGTTTG
TACAAATGATGACAGCGAAGTGA
