>Addgene plasmid #52648 | Fast-GCaMP-RS08 | addgene partial sequence | sequence record 83114 | T7term 5'-GCTAGTTATTGCTCAGCGG-3'
GCCTTTCCTTTTCGGGCTTTGTTAGCAGCCGGATCTCAGTGGTGGTGGTGGTGGTGCTCGAGTGCGGCCG
CTCACTTCGCTGTCATCATTTGTACAAACTCTTCGTAGTTTACCTGACCATCCCCATCGATGTCTGCTTC
CCTGATCATTTCATCAACCTCTTCATCTGTTAACTTCTCTCCAGTGTTCTGCATCACGTGGCGAAGCTCT
GCTGCACTGATGTAGCCATTGCCATCCTTATCAAACACACGGAACGCTTCTCTAATTTCTTCTTCACTGT
CTGTGTCTTTCATTTTTCTTGCCATCATTGTCAGGAACTCAGGGAAGTCGATTGTGCCGTCACCGTCGGC
ATCTACTTCATTGATCATGTCCTGCAGCTCTGCTTCTGTGGGGTTCTGCCCCAGAGACCGCATCACCGTC
CCCAGCTCCTTGGTTGTTATTGTCCCATCCCCGTCCTTGTCAAATAGGGAGAAAGCCTCTTTAAATTCTG
CGATCTGCTCTTCAGTCAGTTGGTCACGCGTGTTGTACTCCAGCTTGTGCCCCAGGATGTTGCCGTCCTC
CTTGAAGTCGATGCCCTTCAGCTCGATGCGGTTCACCAGGGTGTCGCCCTCGAACTTCACCTCGGCGCGG
GTCTTGTAGTTGCCGTCGTCCTTGAAGAAGATGGTGCGCTCCTGGATGTAGCCTTCGGGCATGGCGGACT
TGAAGAAGTCGTGCTGCTTCATGTGGTCGGGGTAGCGGCTGAAGCACTGCACGCCGTAGGTCAGGGTGGT
CACGAGGGTGGGCCAGGGCACGGGCAGCTTGCCGGTGGTGCAGATGAACTTCAGGGTCAGCTTGCCGTAG
GTGGCATCGCCCTCACCCTCGCCGGACACGCTGAACTTGTGGCCGTTTACGTCGCCGTCCAGCTCGACCA
GGATGGGCACCACCCCGGTGAACAGCTCCTCGCCCTTGCTCACCATGCTCCCTCCGGTACCGCCCTTGTA
CAGCTCGTCCATGCCGAGAGTGATCCCGGCGGCGGTCACGAACTCCAGCAGGA
